Addgene plasmid #175536: pcDNA5/FRT/TO_Beta4Gal-HaloTag7
Purpose: Expression of HaloTag7 at the at the Gogli apparatus of the mammalian cells
Depositing lab: Kai Johnsson. Depositing organization: Max Planck Institute for Medical Research. Publication: Engineered HaloTag variants for fluorescence lifetime multiplexing. Frei MS, Tarnawski M, Roberti MJ, Koch B, Hiblot J, Johnsson K. Nat Methods. 2021 Dec 16. pii: 10.1038/s41592-021-01341-x. doi: 10.1038/s41592-021-01341-x. PubMed 34916672.
Backbone
  Vector backbone: pCDNA5/FR/TO
  Vector type: Mammalian Expression
  Selectable markers: Hygromycin
Growth in bacteria
  Bacterial resistance: Ampicillin, 100 μg/mL
  Growth temperature: 37°C
  Growth strain: DH5alpha
  Copy number: High Copy
Gene/Insert
  Gene/Insert name: Beta4Gal-HaloTag7 (alt name: Beta4Gal-HaloTag7)
  Species: H. sapiens (human)
  Cloning method: Gibson Cloning
Terms and licenses: Academic/Nonprofit Terms; Industry Terms: Not Available to Industry
How to cite: pcDNA5/FRT/TO_Beta4Gal-HaloTag7 was a gift from Kai Johnsson (Addgene plasmid # 175536 ; http://n2t.net/addgene:175536 ; RRID:Addgene_175536)
