[The description below was written by a language model from this plasmid's Addgene catalogue record and pLannotate feature annotations shown in this document.]
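Description:
pcDNA5/FRT/TO_Beta4Gal-HaloTag7 is a 6,247-nt mammalian expression plasmid built on the pcDNA5/FRT/TO backbone, designed to place HaloTag7 at the Golgi apparatus of mammalian cells. It is propagated in E. coli through a high-copy ColE1/pUC-type origin and selected with ampicillin via the β-lactamase gene. Small fragments annotated as f1 ori, lac promoter/operator, lacI, bom and ble are backbone remnants rather than functional payload.

The expression cassette is driven by the human CMV immediate-early enhancer and promoter, followed by two short sequences that the annotation software labelled as PLtetO-1 and TRE3GV fragments. These hits most likely correspond to the tandem tet operator sites characteristic of a "TO" backbone, which allow transcription to be repressed in cells expressing the Tet repressor and induced with tetracycline or doxycycline. The open reading frame begins with a short (roughly 180-nt) fragment of human β-1,4-galactosyltransferase 1 (B4GALT1), presumably serving as the Golgi-targeting portion of this resident enzyme. It is joined through a short linker region to HaloTag, a modified bacterial dehalogenase that binds chloroalkane ligands covalently. The cassette ends in the bGH polyadenylation signal.

Downstream, an FRT site sits immediately before a hygromycin resistance gene with an SV40 poly(A) signal and no annotated promoter of its own. This arrangement permits FLP-mediated integration into a genomic FRT landing site that supplies the missing promoter, so hygromycin selection yields isogenic stable lines. The associated publication concerns engineered HaloTag variants for fluorescence lifetime multiplexing, so the construct suits Golgi labelling with fluorescent HaloTag ligands for live-cell imaging.
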