Features (pLannotate 1.2.2; 23 found; start..end, strand, type, name):
    246..1106    -  CDS            AmpR: β-lactamase; bla; confers resistance to ampicillin, carbenicillin, and related antibiotics
   1107..1211    -  promoter       AmpR promoter: bla
   1270..1322    -  misc_feature   bom (fragment): basis of mobility region from pBR322
   1477..1856    +  enhancer       CMV enhancer: human cytomegalovirus immediate early enhancer
   1857..2060    +  promoter       CMV promoter: human cytomegalovirus (CMV) immediate early promoter
   2062..2081    +  promoter       PLtetO-1 promoter (fragment): modified phage lambda PL promoter with tet operator sites (Lutz and Bujard, 1997)
   2083..2102    +  promoter       PLtetO-1 promoter (fragment): modified phage lambda PL promoter with tet operator sites (Lutz and Bujard, 1997)
   2110..2143    +  promoter       TRE3GV promoter (fragment): 3rd-generation Tet-responsive promoter that can be activated by binding of Tet-On® 3G, optimized for retroviral and lentiviral vectors
   2285..2467    +  CDS            B4GALT1 (fragment): B4GT1_HUMAN - Also known as GGTB2. Experimental evidence at protein level: Swiss-Prot protein existence level 1. [Processed beta-1,4-galactosyltransferase 1]: The cell surface form functions as a recognition molecule during a variety of cell to cell and cell to matrix interactions, as those occurring during development and egg fertilization, by binding to specific oligosaccharide ligands on opposing cells or in the extracellular matrix. From Homo sapiens (Human).
   2462..2493    +  misc_feature   MCS (fragment): multiple cloning site
   2513..3396    +  CDS            HaloTag® (fragment): modified bacterial dehalogenase that forms covalent bonds with chloroalkane derivatives
   3447..3671    +  polyA_signal   bGH poly(A) signal: bovine growth hormone polyadenylation signal
   3675..3696    +  promoter       SV40 promoter (fragment): SV40 enhancer and early promoter
   3717..3950    +  rep_origin     f1 ori (fragment) (sequence partly withheld): f1 bacteriophage origin of replication; arrow indicates direction of (+) strand synthesis
   3955..4002    +  protein_bind   FRT: FLP-mediated recombination occurs in the 8-bp core sequence TCTAGAAA (Turan and Bode, 2011). FLP recombinase from the Saccharomyces cerevisiae 2μ plasmid
   4010..5032    +  CDS            HygR: aminoglycoside phosphotransferase from E. coli; aph(4)-Ia; confers resistance to hygromycin
   5042..5167    +  CDS            ble (fragment): BLE_KLEPN - Experimental evidence at protein level: Swiss-Prot protein existence level 1. Binding protein with a strong affinity to the bleomycin family of antibiotics. Binds to CL990; an antimitotic-antibiotic compound. From Klebsiella pneumoniae.
   5162..5283    +  polyA_signal   SV40 poly(A) signal: SV40 polyadenylation signal
   5356..5372    -  protein_bind   lac operator: The lac repressor binds to the lac operator to inhibit transcription in E. coli. This inhibition can be relieved by adding lactose or isopropyl-β-D-thiogalactopyranoside (IPTG). lac repressor encoded by lacI
   5380..5410    -  promoter       lac promoter: promoter for the E. coli lac operon
   5425..5446    -  protein_bind   CAP binding site: CAP binding activates transcription in the presence of cAMP. E. coli catabolite activator protein
   5459..5551    -  CDS            lacI (fragment): lac repressor; lacI; The lac repressor binds to the lac operator to inhibit transcription in E. coli. This inhibition can be relieved by adding lactose or isopropyl-β-D-thiogalactopyranoside (IPTG).
   5734..75      -  rep_origin     ori (across the origin): high-copy-number ColE1/pMB1/pBR322/pUC origin of replication
>Addgene plasmid #175536 | pcDNA5/FRT/TO_Beta4Gal-HaloTag7 | addgene full sequence | sequence record 343747 | Addgene NGS Result
AAACAAACCACCGCTGGTAGCGGTGGTTTTTTTGTTTGCAAGCAGCAGATTACGCGCAGAAAAAAAGGAT
CTCAAGAAGATCCTTTGATCTTTTCTACGGGGTCTGACGCTCAGTGGAACGAAAACTCACGTTAAGGGAT
TTTGGTCATGAGATTATCAAAAAGGATCTTCACCTAGATCCTTTTAAATTAAAAATGAAGTTTTAAATCA
ATCTAAAGTATATATGAGTAAACTTGGTCTGACAGTTACCAATGCTTAATCAGTGAGGCACCTATCTCAG
CGATCTGTCTATTTCGTTCATCCATAGTTGCCTGACTCCCCGTCGTGTAGATAACTACGATACGGGAGGG
CTTACCATCTGGCCCCAGTGCTGCAATGATACCGCGAGACCCACGCTCACCGGCTCCAGATTTATCAGCA
ATAAACCAGCCAGCCGGAAGGGCCGAGCGCAGAAGTGGTCCTGCAACTTTATCCGCCTCCATCCAGTCTA
TTAATTGTTGCCGGGAAGCTAGAGTAAGTAGTTCGCCAGTTAATAGTTTGCGCAACGTTGTTGCCATTGC
TACAGGCATCGTGGTGTCACGCTCGTCGTTTGGTATGGCTTCATTCAGCTCCGGTTCCCAACGATCAAGG
CGAGTTACATGATCCCCCATGTTGTGCAAAAAAGCGGTTAGCTCCTTCGGTCCTCCGATCGTTGTCAGAA
GTAAGTTGGCCGCAGTGTTATCACTCATGGTTATGGCAGCACTGCATAATTCTCTTACTGTCATGCCATC
CGTAAGATGCTTTTCTGTGACTGGTGAGTACTCAACCAAGTCATTCTGAGAATAGTGTATGCGGCGACCG
AGTTGCTCTTGCCCGGCGTCAATACGGGATAATACCGCGCCACATAGCAGAACTTTAAAAGTGCTCATCA
TTGGAAAACGTTCTTCGGGGCGAAAACTCTCAAGGATCTTACCGCTGTTGAGATCCAGTTCGATGTAACC
CACTCGTGCACCCAACTGATCTTCAGCATCTTTTACTTTCACCAGCGTTTCTGGGTGAGCAAAAACAGGA
AGGCAAAATGCCGCAAAAAAGGGAATAAGGGCGACACGGAAATGTTGAATACTCATACTCTTCCTTTTTC
AATATTATTGAAGCATTTATCAGGGTTATTGTCTCATGAGCGGATACATATTTGAATGTATTTAGAAAAA
TAAACAAATAGGGGTTCCGCGCACATTTCCCCGAAAAGTGCCACCTGACGTCGACGGATCGGGAGATCTC
CCGATCCCCTATGGTGCACTCTCAGTACAATCTGCTCTGATGCCGCATAGTTAAGCCAGTATCTGCTCCC
TGCTTGTGTGTTGGAGGTCGCTGAGTAGTGCGCGAGCAAAATTTAAGCTACAACAAGGCAAGGCTTGACC
GACAATTGCATGAAGAATCTGCTTAGGGTTAGGCGTTTTGCGCTGCTTCGCGATGTACGGGCCAGATATA
CGCGTTGACATTGATTATTGACTAGTTATTAATAGTAATCAATTACGGGGTCATTAGTTCATAGCCCATA
TATGGAGTTCCGCGTTACATAACTTACGGTAAATGGCCCGCCTGGCTGACCGCCCAACGACCCCCGCCCA
TTGACGTCAATAATGACGTATGTTCCCATAGTAACGCCAATAGGGACTTTCCATTGACGTCAATGGGTGG
AGTATTTACGGTAAACTGCCCACTTGGCAGTACATCAAGTGTATCATATGCCAAGTACGCCCCCTATTGA
CGTCAATGACGGTAAATGGCCCGCCTGGCATTATGCCCAGTACATGACCTTATGGGACTTTCCTACTTGG
CAGTACATCTACGTATTAGTCATCGCTATTACCATGGTGATGCGGTTTTGGCAGTACATCAATGGGCGTG
GATAGCGGTTTGACTCACGGGGATTTCCAAGTCTCCACCCCATTGACGTCAATGGGAGTTTGTTTTGGCA
CCAAAATCAACGGGACTTTCCAAAATGTCGTAACAACTCCGCCCCATTGACGCAAATGGGCGGTAGGCGT
GTACGGTGGGAGGTCTATATAAGCAGAGCTCTCCCTATCAGTGATAGAGATCTCCCTATCAGTGATAGAG
ATCGTCGACGAGCTCGTTTAGTGAACCGTCAGATCGCCTGGAGACGCCATCCACGCTGTTTTGACCTCCA
TAGAAGACACCGGGACCGATCCAGCCTCCGGACTCTAGCGTTTAAACTTAAGCTTGGTACCGAGCTCGGA
TCCACTAGTCCAGTGTGGTGGAATTCTGCAGATATCCAGCAACCATGAGGCTTCGGGAGCCGCTCCTGAG
CGGCAGCGCCGCGATGCCAGGCGCGTCCCTACAGCGGGCCTGCCGCCTGCTCGTGGCCGTCTGCGCTCTG
CACCTTGGCGTCACCCTCGTTTACTACCTGGCTGGCCGCGACCTGAGCCGCCTGCCCCAACTGGTCGGAG
TCTCCACACCGCTGCAGTCGACGGTACCGCGGGCCCGGGATCCACCGGTCGCCACCGGATCCGAAATCGG
TACTGGCTTTCCATTCGACCCCCATTATGTGGAAGTCCTGGGCGAGCGCATGCACTACGTCGATGTTGGT
CCGCGCGATGGCACCCCTGTGCTGTTCCTGCACGGTAACCCGACCTCCTCCTACGTGTGGCGCAACATCA
TCCCGCATGTTGCACCGACCCATCGCTGCATTGCTCCAGACCTGATCGGTATGGGCAAATCCGACAAACC
AGACCTGGGTTATTTCTTCGACGACCACGTCCGCTTCATGGATGCCTTCATCGAAGCCCTGGGTCTGGAA
GAGGTCGTCCTGGTCATTCACGACTGGGGCTCCGCTCTGGGTTTCCACTGGGCCAAGCGCAATCCAGAGC
GCGTCAAAGGTATTGCATTTATGGAGTTCATCCGCCCTATCCCGACCTGGGACGAATGGCCAGAATTTGC
CCGCGAGACCTTCCAGGCCTTCCGCACCACCGACGTCGGCCGCAAGCTGATCATCGATCAGAACGTTTTT
ATCGAGGGTACGCTGCCGATGGGTGTCGTCCGCCCGCTGACTGAAGTCGAGATGGACCATTACCGCGAGC
CGTTCCTGAATCCTGTTGACCGCGAGCCACTGTGGCGCTTCCCAAACGAGCTGCCAATCGCCGGTGAGCC
AGCGAACATCGTCGCGCTGGTCGAAGAATACATGGACTGGCTGCACCAGTCCCCTGTCCCGAAGCTGCTG
TTCTGGGGCACCCCAGGCGTTCTGATCCCACCGGCCGAAGCCGCTCGCCTGGCCAAAAGCCTGCCTAACT
GCAAGGCTGTGGACATCGGCCCGGGTCTGAATCTGCTGCAAGAAGACAACCCGGACCTGATCGGCAGCGA
GATCGCGCGCTGGCTGTCTACTCTGGAGATTTCCGGTTAACCGCTCGAGTCTAGAGGGCCCGTTTAAACC
CGCTGATCAGCCTCGACTGTGCCTTCTAGTTGCCAGCCATCTGTTGTTTGCCCCTCCCCCGTGCCTTCCT
TGACCCTGGAAGGTGCCACTCCCACTGTCCTTTCCTAATAAAATGAGGAAATTGCATCGCATTGTCTGAG
TAGGTGTCATTCTATTCTGGGGGGTGGGGTGGGGCAGGACAGCAAGGGGGAGGATTGGGAAGACAATAGC
AGGCATGCTGGGGATGCGGTGGGCTCTATGGCTTCTGAGGCGGAAAGAACCAGCTGGGGCTCTAGGGGGT
ATCCCC
[124 nt withheld, positions 3717-3840]
C
[91 nt withheld, positions 3842-3932]
AGGGTGATGGTTCACGTACCTAGAAGTTCCTATTCCGAAGTTCCTATTCTCTAGAAAGTATAGGAACTTC
CTTGGCCAAAAAGCCTGAACTCACCGCGACGTCTGTCGAGAAGTTTCTGATCGAAAAGTTCGACAGCGTC
TCCGACCTGATGCAGCTCTCGGAGGGCGAAGAATCTCGTGCTTTCAGCTTCGATGTAGGAGGGCGTGGAT
ATGTCCTGCGGGTAAATAGCTGCGCCGATGGTTTCTACAAAGATCGTTATGTTTATCGGCACTTTGCATC
GGCCGCGCTCCCGATTCCGGAAGTGCTTGACATTGGGGAATTCAGCGAGAGCCTGACCTATTGCATCTCC
CGCCGTGCACAGGGTGTCACGTTGCAAGACCTGCCTGAAACCGAACTGCCCGCTGTTCTGCAGCCGGTCG
CGGAGGCCATGGATGCGATCGCTGCGGCCGATCTTAGCCAGACGAGCGGGTTCGGCCCATTCGGACCGCA
AGGAATCGGTCAATACACTACATGGCGTGATTTCATATGCGCGATTGCTGATCCCCATGTGTATCACTGG
CAAACTGTGATGGACGACACCGTCAGTGCGTCCGTCGCGCAGGCTCTCGATGAGCTGATGCTTTGGGCCG
AGGACTGCCCCGAAGTCCGGCACCTCGTGCACGCGGATTTCGGCTCCAACAATGTCCTGACGGACAATGG
CCGCATAACAGCGGTCATTGACTGGAGCGAGGCGATGTTCGGGGATTCCCAATACGAGGTCGCCAACATC
TTCTTCTGGAGGCCGTGGTTGGCTTGTATGGAGCAGCAGACGCGCTACTTCGAGCGGAGGCATCCGGAGC
TTGCAGGATCGCCGCGGCTCCGGGCGTATATGCTCCGCATTGGTCTTGACCAACTCTATCAGAGCTTGGT
TGACGGCAATTTCGATGATGCAGCTTGGGCGCAGGGTCGATGCGACGCAATCGTCCGATCCGGAGCCGGG
ACTGTCGGGCGTACACAAATCGCCCGCAGAAGCGCGGCCGTCTGGACCGATGGCTGTGTAGAAGTACTCG
CCGATAGTGGAAACCGACGCCCCAGCACTCGTCCGAGGGCAAAGGAATAGCACGTACTACGAGATTTCGA
TTCCACCGCCGCCTTCTATGAAAGGTTGGGCTTCGGAATCGTTTTCCGGGACGCCGGCTGGATGATCCTC
CAGCGCGGGGATCTCATGCTGGAGTTCTTCGCCCACCCCAACTTGTTTATTGCAGCTTATAATGGTTACA
AATAAAGCAATAGCATCACAAATTTCACAAATAAAGCATTTTTTTCACTGCATTCTAGTTGTGGTTTGTC
CAAACTCATCAATGTATCTTATCATGTCTGTATACCGTCGACCTCTAGCTAGAGCTTGGCGTAATCATGG
TCATAGCTGTTTCCTGTGTGAAATTGTTATCCGCTCACAATTCCACACAACATACGAGCCGGAAGCATAA
AGTGTAAAGCCTGGGGTGCCTAATGAGTGAGCTAACTCACATTAATTGCGTTGCGCTCACTGCCCGCTTT
CCAGTCGGGAAACCTGTCGTGCCAGCTGCATTAATGAATCGGCCAACGCGCGGGGAGAGGCGGTTTGCGT
ATTGGGCGCTCTTCCGCTTCCTCGCTCACTGACTCGCTGCGCTCGGTCGTTCGGCTGCGGCGAGCGGTAT
CAGCTCACTCAAAGGCGGTAATACGGTTATCCACAGAATCAGGGGATAACGCAGGAAAGAACATGTGAGC
AAAAGGCCAGCAAAAGGCCAGGAACCGTAAAAAGGCCGCGTTGCTGGCGTTTTTCCATAGGCTCCGCCCC
CCTGACGAGCATCACAAAAATCGACGCTCAAGTCAGAGGTGGCGAAACCCGACAGGACTATAAAGATACC
AGGCGTTTCCCCCTGGAAGCTCCCTCGTGCGCTCTCCTGTTCCGACCCTGCCGCTTACCGGATACCTGTC
CGCCTTTCTCCCTTCGGGAAGCGTGGCGCTTTCTCATAGCTCACGCTGTAGGTATCTCAGTTCGGTGTAG
GTCGTTCGCTCCAAGCTGGGCTGTGTGCACGAACCCCCCGTTCAGCCCGACCGCTGCGCCTTATCCGGTA
ACTATCGTCTTGAGTCCAACCCGGTAAGACACGACTTATCGCCACTGGCAGCAGCCACTGGTAACAGGAT
TAGCAGAGCGAGGTATGTAGGCGGTGCTACAGAGTTCTTGAAGTGGTGGCCTAACTACGGCTACACTAGA
AGAACAGTATTTGGTATCTGCGCTCTGCTGAAGCCAGTTACCTTCGGAAAAAGAGTTGGTAGCTCTTGAT
CCGGC
